>Addgene plasmid #172821 | pLBM0060 | addgene full sequence | sequence record 357790 | Addgene NGS Result
GTGCCGAATTCGGATCCGGAGGAATTCCAATCCCACAAAAATCTGAGCTTAACAGCACAGTTGCTCCTCT
CAGAGCAGAATCGGGTATTCAACACCCTCATATCAACTACTACGTTGTGTATAACGGTCCACATGCCGGT
ATATACGATGACTGGGGTTGTACAAAGGCGGCAACAAACGGCGTTCCCGGAGTTGCACACAAGAAATTTG
CCACTATTACAGAGGCAAGAGCAGCAGCTGACGCGTACACAACAAGTCAGCAAACAGACAGGTTGAACTT
CATCCCCAAAGGAGAAGCTCAACTCAAGCCCAAGAGCTTTGCTAAGGCCCTAACAAGCCCACCAAAGCAA
AAAGCCCACTGGCTCACGCTAGGAACCAAAAGGCCCAGCAGTGATCCAGCCCCAAAAGAGATCTCCTTTG
CCCCGGAGATTACAATGGACGATTTCCTCTATCTTTACGATCTAGGAAGGAAGTTCGAAGGTGAAGGTGA
CGACACTATGTTCACCACTGATAATGAGAAGGTTAGCCTCTTCAATTTCAGAAAGAATGCTGACCCACAG
ATGGTTAGAGAGGCCTACGCAGCAAGTCTCATCAAGACGATCTACCCGAGTAACAATCTCCAGGAGATCA
AATACCTTCCCAAGAAGGTTAAAGATGCAGTCAAAAGATTCAGGACTAATTGCATCAAGAACACAGAGAA
AGACATATTTCTCAAGATCAGAAGTACTATTCCAGTATGGACGATTCAAGGCTTGCTTCATAAACCAAGG
CAAGTAATAGAGATTGGAGTCTCTAAAAAGGTAGTTCCTACTGAATCTAAGGCCATGCATGGAGTCTAAG
ATTCAAATCGAGGATCTAACAGAACTCGCCGTCAAGACTGGCGAACAGTTCATACAGAGTCTTTTACGAC
TCAATGACAAGAAGAAAATCTTCGTCAACATGGTGGAGCACGACACTCTGGTCTACTCCAAAAATGTCAA
AGATACAGTCTCAGAAGATCAAAGGGCTATTGAGACTTTTCAACAAAGGATAATTTCGGGAAACCTCCTC
GGATTCCATTGCCCAGCTATCTGTCACTTCATCGAAAGGACAGTAGAAAAGGAAGGTGGCTCCTACAAAT
GCCATCATTGCGATAAAGGAAAGGCTATCATTCAAGATCTCTCTGCCGACAGTGGTCCCAAAGATGGACC
CCCACCCACGAGGAGCATCGTGGAAAAAGAAGAGGTTCCAACCACGTCTACAAAGCAAGTGGATTGATGT
GACATCTCCACTGACGTAAGGGATGACGCACAATCCCACTATCCTTCGCAAGACCCTTCCTCTATATAAG
GAAGTTCATTTCATTTGGAGAGGACACGCTCGAGTATAAGAGCTCATTTTTACAACAATTACCAACAACA
ACAAACAACAAACAACATTACAATTACATTTACAATTATCGATACAATGGAACGAGCTATACAAGGAAAC
GATGCTAGGGAACAAGCTTATGGTGAACGTTGGAATGGAGGATCAGGAAGTTCCACTTCTCCCTTCAAAC
TTCCTGACGAAAGTCCGAGTTGGACTGAGTGGCGGCTACATAACGATGAGACTATTTCGAATCAAGATAA
TCCCCTTGGTTTCAAGGAAAGCTGGGGTTTCGGGAAAGTTGTATTTAAGAGATATCTCAGATACGACGGG
ACGGAAACTTCACTGCACAGAGTCCTTGGATCTTGGACGGGAGATTCGGTTAACTATGCAGCATCTCGAT
TTCTCGGTTTCGACCAGATCGGATGTACCTATAGTATTCGGTTTCGAGGAGTTAGTGTCACCATTTCTGG
AGGGTCGCGAACTCTTCAGCATCTCAGTGAAATGGCAATTCGGTCTAAGCAAGAACTGCTACAGCTTACC
CCAGTCAAAGTGGAAAGTGATGTATCAAGAGGATGCCCTGAAGGTGTTGAAACCTTCGAAGAAGAAAGCG
AGTAAGCTTGTCAAGCAGATCGTTCAAACATTTGGCAATAAAGTTTCTTAAGATTGAATCCTGTTGCCGG
TCTTGCGATGATTATCATATAATTTCTGTTGAATTACGTTAAGCATGTAATAATTAACATGTAATGCATG
ACGTTATTTATGAGATGGGTTTTTATGATTAGAGTCCCGCAATTATACATTTAATACGCGATAGAAAACA
AAATATAGCGCGCAAACTAGGATAAATTATCGCGCGCGGTGTCATCTATGTTACTAGATCGACGCTGCAA
GAATTCAAGCTTGGAGGAATTCCAATCCCACAAAAATCTGAGCTTAACAGCACAGTTGCTCCTCTCAGAG
CAGAATCGGGTATTCAACACCCTCATATCAACTACTACGTTGTGTATAACGGTCCACATGCCGGTATATA
CGATGACTGGGGTTGTACAAAGGCGGCAACAAACGGCGTTCCCGGAGTTGCACACAAGAAATTTGCCACT
ATTACAGAGGCAAGAGCAGCAGCTGACGCGTACACAACAAGTCAGCAAACAGACAGGTTGAACTTCATCC
CCAAAGGAGAAGCTCAACTCAAGCCCAAGAGCTTTGCTAAGGCCCTAACAAGCCCACCAAAGCAAAAAGC
CCACTGGCTCACGCTAGGAACCAAAAGGCCCAGCAGTGATCCAGCCCCAAAAGAGATCTCCTTTGCCCCG
GAGATTACAATGGACGATTTCCTCTATCTTTACGATCTAGGAAGGAAGTTCGAAGGTGAAGGTGACGACA
CTATGTTCACCACTGATAATGAGAAGGTTAGCCTCTTCAATTTCAGAAAGAATGCTGACCCACAGATGGT
TAGAGAGGCCTACGCAGCAAGTCTCATCAAGACGATCTACCCGAGTAACAATCTCCAGGAGATCAAATAC
CTTCCCAAGAAGGTTAAAGATGCAGTCAAAAGATTCAGGACTAATTGCATCAAGAACACAGAGAAAGACA
TATTTCTCAAGATCAGAAGTACTATTCCAGTATGGACGATTCAAGGCTTGCTTCATAAACCAAGGCAAGT
AATAGAGATTGGAGTCTCTAAAAAGGTAGTTCCTACTGAATCTAAGGCCATGCATGGAGTCTAAGATTCA
AATCGAGGATCTAACAGAACTCGCCGTCAAGACTGGCGAACAGTTCATACAGAGTCTTTTACGACTCAAT
GACAAGAAGAAAATCTTCGTCAACATGGTGGAGCACGACACTCTGGTCTACTCCAAAAATGTCAAAGATA
CAGTCTCAGAAGATCAAAGGGCTATTGAGACTTTTCAACAAAGGATAATTTCGGGAAACCTCCTCGGATT
CCATTGCCCAGCTATCTGTCACTTCATCGAAAGGACAGTAGAAAAGGAAGGTGGCTCCTACAAATGCCAT
CATTGCGATAAAGGAAAGGCTATCATTCAAGATCTCTCTGCCGACAGTGGTCCCAAAGATGGACCCCCAC
CCACGAGGAGCATCGTGGAAAAAGAAGAGGTTCCAACCACGTCTACAAAGCAAGTGGATTGATGTGACAT
CTCCACTGACGTAAGGGATGACGCACAATCCCACTATCCTTCGCAAGACCCTTCCTCTATATAAGGAAGT
TCATTTCATTTGGAGAGGACACGCTCGAGTATAAGAGCTCATTTTTACAACAATTACCAACAACAACAAA
CAACAAACAACATTACAATTACATTTACAATTATCGATACAATGGCTTCCTCTATGCTCTCTTCCGCTAC
TATGGTTGCCTCTCCGGCTCAGGCCACTATGGTCGCTCCTTTCAACGGACTTAAGTCCTCCGCTGCCTTC
CCAGCCACCCGCAAGGCTAACAACGACATTACTTCCATCACAAGCAACGGCGGAAGAGTTAACTGCATGC
AGGTCATTTATATTTCTTCTTTCACTTTTTTATTATTCCATATGATTTTTTTCGGTTCTTTCTTCGAATC
TACATAAACTAATATCATTGGAAAAATCGAAAAAATAGGTGTGGCCTCCGATTGGAAAGAAGAAGTTTGA
GACTCTCTCTTACCTTCCTGACCTTACCGATTCCGAAGGTGCTCAAGACCAGAGAGAAAACTCCATTGAT
GTTGTTCAGCAAGGACAACAAAAAGGGAACCAAGGATCAAGTGTCGAAAAAAGACCTCAACAACGCTTAA
CCATGGATGTCTCTCCTTTCGGATTGTTGGATCCTTTGTCACCAATGAGGACGATGCGACAAATGTTAGA
TACTATGGACAGGATGTTCGAGGACACTATGCCTGTCTCAGGAAGAAACAGAGGAGGAAGTGGAGTGTCA
GAGATTCGTGCACCGTGGGACATCAAAGAGGAAGAACACGAGATCAAGATGCGTTTCGACATGCCTGGAC
TCTCTAAAGAGGACGTCAAAATCTCTGTAGAAGATAACGTACTTGTGATCAAAGGAGAGCAGAAGAAGGA
GGACAGTGATGATTCTTGGTCTGGAAGAAGCGTTAGCTCATATGGAACACGACTTCAGCTCCCAGACAAC
TGTGAGAAAGACAAGATCAAAGCTGAGCTCAAGAACGGAGTCCTCTTTATCACTATCCCTAAGACCAAAG
TCGAACGCAAAGTCATCGATGTCCAGATTCAATCTTCGGATTACAAGGACCACGACGGGGACTACAAGGA
TCATGATTTGGATGCTGCTGCCGCCGACTATAAGGATGATGACGATAAGGTGAGCAAGGGCGAAGAGTTG
TTCACTGGTGTGGTTCCTATCCTCGTTGAGCTTGATGGTGATGTGAACGGGCACAAGTTCTCCGTTTCTG
GTGAAGGTGAGGGTGATGCTACTTACGGAAAGCTCACCCTCAAGTTCATCTGTACCACTGGAAAGCTCCC
TGTGCCTTGGCCTACTCTCGTTACTACTTTCGGATACGGACTCCAGTGCTTCGCTAGATACCCTGATCAT
ATGAAGCAGCACGACTTCTTCAAGAGCGCTATGCCTGAGGGATACGTGCAAGAGAGAACCATTTTCTTCA
AGGACGACGGCAACTACAAGACCAGAGCTGAGGTTAAGTTCGAAGGTGACACCCTCGTGAACAGGATCGA
GCTTAAGGGCATCGACTTCAAAGAGGACGGAAACATCCTCGGACACAAGCTCGAGTACAACTACAACAGC
CACAACGTGTACATCATGGCCGACAAGCAGAAGAACGGCATCAAGGTCAACTTCAAGATCAGGCACAACA
TCGAGGACTAAGCTTCTCTAGCTAGAGTCGATCGACAAGCTCGAGTTTCTCCATAATAATGTGTGAGTAG
TTCCCAGATAAGGGAATTAGGGTTCCTATAGGGTTTCGCTCATGTGTTGAGCATATAAGAAACCCTTAGT
ATGTATTTGTATTTGTAAAATACTTCTATCAATAAAATTTCTAATTCCTAAAACCAAAATCCAGTACTAA
AATCCAGATCGCTACTAGAATTCGAGCTCGGAGGAATTCCAATCCCACAAAAATCTGAGCTTAACAGCAC
AGTTGCTCCTCTCAGAGCAGAATCGGGTATTCAACACCCTCATATCAACTACTACGTTGTGTATAACGGT
CCACATGCCGGTATATACGATGACTGGGGTTGTACAAAGGCGGCAACAAACGGCGTTCCCGGAGTTGCAC
ACAAGAAATTTGCCACTATTACAGAGGCAAGAGCAGCAGCTGACGCGTACACAACAAGTCAGCAAACAGA
CAGGTTGAACTTCATCCCCAAAGGAGAAGCTCAACTCAAGCCCAAGAGCTTTGCTAAGGCCCTAACAAGC
CCACCAAAGCAAAAAGCCCACTGGCTCACGCTAGGAACCAAAAGGCCCAGCAGTGATCCAGCCCCAAAAG
AGATCTCCTTTGCCCCGGAGATTACAATGGACGATTTCCTCTATCTTTACGATCTAGGAAGGAAGTTCGA
AGGTGAAGGTGACGACACTATGTTCACCACTGATAATGAGAAGGTTAGCCTCTTCAATTTCAGAAAGAAT
GCTGACCCACAGATGGTTAGAGAGGCCTACGCAGCAAGTCTCATCAAGACGATCTACCCGAGTAACAATC
TCCAGGAGATCAAATACCTTCCCAAGAAGGTTAAAGATGCAGTCAAAAGATTCAGGACTAATTGCATCAA
GAACACAGAGAAAGACATATTTCTCAAGATCAGAAGTACTATTCCAGTATGGACGATTCAAGGCTTGCTT
CATAAACCAAGGCAAGTAATAGAGATTGGAGTCTCTAAAAAGGTAGTTCCTACTGAATCTAAGGCCATGC
ATGGAGTCTAAGATTCAAATCGAGGATCTAACAGAACTCGCCGTCAAGACTGGCGAACAGTTCATACAGA
GTCTTTTACGACTCAATGACAAGAAGAAAATCTTCGTCAACATGGTGGAGCACGACACTCTGGTCTACTC
CAAAAATGTCAAAGATACAGTCTCAGAAGATCAAAGGGCTATTGAGACTTTTCAACAAAGGATAATTTCG
GGAAACCTCCTCGGATTCCATTGCCCAGCTATCTGTCACTTCATCGAAAGGACAGTAGAAAAGGAAGGTG
GCTCCTACAAATGCCATCATTGCGATAAAGGAAAGGCTATCATTCAAGATCTCTCTGCCGACAGTGGTCC
CAAAGATGGACCCCCACCCACGAGGAGCATCGTGGAAAAAGAAGAGGTTCCAACCACGTCTACAAAGCAA
GTGGATTGATGTGACATCTCCACTGACGTAAGGGATGACGCACAATCCCACTATCCTTCGCAAGACCCTT
CCTCTATATAAGGAAGTTCATTTCATTTGGAGAGGACACGCTCGAGTATAAGAGCTCATTTTTACAACAA
TTACCAACAACAACAAACAACAAACAACATTACAATTACATTTACAATTATCGATACAATGGCTTCCTCT
ATGCTCTCTTCCGCTACTATGGTTGCCTCTCCGGCTCAGGCCACTATGGTCGCTCCTTTCAACGGACTTA
AGTCCTCCGCTGCCTTCCCAGCCACCCGCAAGGCTAACAACGACATTACTTCCATCACAAGCAACGGCGG
AAGAGTTAACTGCATGCAGGTCATTTATATTTCTTCTTTCACTTTTTTATTATTCCATATGATTTTTTTC
GGTTCTTTCTTCGAATCTACATAAACTAATATCATTGGAAAAATCGAAAAAATAGGTGTGGCCTCCGATT
GGAAAGAAGAAGTTTGAGACTCTCTCTTACCTTCCTGACCTTACCGATTCCGAAGGTGCTCAAGACCAGA
GAGAAAACTCCATTGATGTTGTTCAGCAAGGACAACAAAAAGGGAACCAAGGATCAAGTGTCGAAAAAAG
ACCTCAACAACGCTTAACCATGGATGTCTCTCCTTTCGGATTGTTGGATCCTTTGTCACCAATGAGGACG
ATGCGACAAATGTTAGATACTATGGACAGGATGTTCGAGGACACTATGCCTGTCTCAGGAAGAAACAGAG
GAGGAAGTGGAGTGTCAGAGATTCGTGCACCGTGGGACATCAAAGAGGAAGAACACGAGATCAAGATGCG
TTTCGACATGCCTGGACTCTCTAAAGAGGACGTCAAAATCTCTGTAGAAGATAACGTACTTGTGATCAAA
GGAGAGCAGAAGAAGGAGGACAGTGATGATTCTTGGTCTGGAAGAAGCGTTAGCTCATATGGAACACGAC
TTCAGCTCCCAGACAACTGTGAGAAAGACAAGATCAAAGCTGAGCTCAAGAACGGAGTCCTCTTTATCAC
TATCCCTAAGACCAAAGTCGAACGCAAAGTCATCGATGTCCAGATTCAATCTTCGGGCAGCGTGCAGCTC
GCCGACCACTACCAGCAGAACACCCCCATCGGCGACGGCCCCGTGCTGCTGCCCGACAACCACTACCTGA
GCTACCAGTCCGCCCTGAGCAAAGACCCCAACGAGAAGCGCGATCACATGGTCCTGCTGGAGTTCGTGAC
CGCCGCCGGGATCACTCTCGGCATGGACGAGCTGTACAAGTACCCATACGATGTTCCTGACTATGCGGGC
TATCCCTATGACGTCCCGGACTATGCAGGATCCTATCCATATGACGTTCCAGATTACGCTGCTTAAGCTT
CTCTAGCTAGAGTCGATCGACAAGCTCGAGTTTCTCCATAATAATGTGTGAGTAGTTCCCAGATAAGGGA
ATTAGGGTTCCTATAGGGTTTCGCTCATGTGTTGAGCATATAAGAAACCCTTAGTATGTATTTGTATTTG
TAAAATACTTCTATCAATAAAATTTCTAATTCCTAAAACCAAAATCCAGTACTAAAATCCAGATCGCTTT
ACGAATTCCCATGGGGAGGAATTCCAATCCCACAAAAATCTGAGCTTAACAGCACAGTTGCTCCTCTCAG
AGCAGAATCGGGTATTCAACACCCTCATATCAACTACTACGTTGTGTATAACGGTCCACATGCCGGTATA
TACGATGACTGGGGTTGTACAAAGGCGGCAACAAACGGCGTTCCCGGAGTTGCACACAAGAAATTTGCCA
CTATTACAGAGGCAAGAGCAGCAGCTGACGCGTACACAACAAGTCAGCAAACAGACAGGTTGAACTTCAT
CCCCAAAGGAGAAGCTCAACTCAAGCCCAAGAGCTTTGCTAAGGCCCTAACAAGCCCACCAAAGCAAAAA
GCCCACTGGCTCACGCTAGGAACCAAAAGGCCCAGCAGTGATCCAGCCCCAAAAGAGATCTCCTTTGCCC
CGGAGATTACAATGGACGATTTCCTCTATCTTTACGATCTAGGAAGGAAGTTCGAAGGTGAAGGTGACGA
CACTATGTTCACCACTGATAATGAGAAGGTTAGCCTCTTCAATTTCAGAAAGAATGCTGACCCACAGATG
GTTAGAGAGGCCTACGCAGCAAGTCTCATCAAGACGATCTACCCGAGTAACAATCTCCAGGAGATCAAAT
ACCTTCCCAAGAAGGTTAAAGATGCAGTCAAAAGATTCAGGACTAATTGCATCAAGAACACAGAGAAAGA
CATATTTCTCAAGATCAGAAGTACTATTCCAGTATGGACGATTCAAGGCTTGCTTCATAAACCAAGGCAA
GTAATAGAGATTGGAGTCTCTAAAAAGGTAGTTCCTACTGAATCTAAGGCCATGCATGGAGTCTAAGATT
CAAATCGAGGATCTAACAGAACTCGCCGTCAAGACTGGCGAACAGTTCATACAGAGTCTTTTACGACTCA
ATGACAAGAAGAAAATCTTCGTCAACATGGTGGAGCACGACACTCTGGTCTACTCCAAAAATGTCAAAGA
TACAGTCTCAGAAGATCAAAGGGCTATTGAGACTTTTCAACAAAGGATAATTTCGGGAAACCTCCTCGGA
TTCCATTGCCCAGCTATCTGTCACTTCATCGAAAGGACAGTAGAAAAGGAAGGTGGCTCCTACAAATGCC
ATCATTGCGATAAAGGAAAGGCTATCATTCAAGATCTCTCTGCCGACAGTGGTCCCAAAGATGGACCCCC
ACCCACGAGGAGCATCGTGGAAAAAGAAGAGGTTCCAACCACGTCTACAAAGCAAGTGGATTGATGTGAC
ATCTCCACTGACGTAAGGGATGACGCACAATCCCACTATCCTTCGCAAGACCCTTCCTCTATATAAGGAA
GTTCATTTCATTTGGAGAGGACACGCCCATGGGAAAAACTTCGGGAGCGAAACAGGCGACTGTGGTGGTC
GCAGCGATGGCGTTAGGATGGTTAGCCATAGAGATCGCTTTCAAGCCTTTCCTCGATAAATTCCGCTCCT
CAATCGACAAATCTGACCCAACCAAAGACCCCGATGACTTCGACACCGCCGCTACTGCAACCACATCCAA
AGAGGGTTTAATGGTGAGCAAGGGCGAGGAGCTGTTCACCGGGGTGGTGCCCATCCTGGTCGAGCTGGAC
GGCGACGTAAACGGCCACAAGTTCAGCGTGTCCGGCGAGGGCGAGGGCGATGCCACCTACGGCAAGCTGA
CCCTGAAGTTCATCTGCACCACCGGCAAGCTGCCCGTGCCCTGGCCCACCCTCGTGACCACCCTGTCCTG
GGGCGTGCAGTGCTTCGCCCGCTACCCCGACCACATGAAGCAGCACGACTTCTTCAAGTCCGCCATGCCC
GAAGGCTACGTCCAGGAGCGCACCATCTTCTTCAAGGACGACGGCAACTACAAGACCCGCGCCGAGGTGA
AGTTCGAGGGCGACACCCTGGTGAACCGCATCGAGCTGAAGGGCATCGACTTCAAGGAGGACGGCAACAT
CCTGGGGCACAAGCTGGAGTACAACTACTTTAGCGACAACGTCTATATCACCGCCGACAAGCAGAAGAAC
GGCATCAAGGCCAACTTCAAGATCCGCCACAACATCGAGGACGGCGGCGTGCAGCTCGCCGACCACTACC
AGCAGAACACCCCCATCGGCGACGGCCCCGTGCTGCTGCCCGACAACCACTACCTGAGCACCCAGTCCAA
GCTGAGCAAAGACCCCAACGAGAAGCGCGATCACATGGTCCTGCTGGAGTTCGTGACCGCCGCCGGGATC
ACTCTCGGCATGGACGAGCTGTACAAATGAGCTTGTCAAGCAGATCGTTCAAACATTTGGCAATAAAGTT
TCTTAAGATTGAATCCTGTTGCCGGTCTTGCGATGATTATCATATAATTTCTGTTGAATTACGTTAAGCA
TGTAATAATTAACATGTAATGCATGACGTTATTTATGAGATGGGTTTTTATGATTAGAGTCCCGCAATTA
TACATTTAATACGCGATAGAAAACAAAATATAGCGCGCAAACTAGGATAAATTATCGCGCGCGGTGTCAT
CTATGTTACTAGATCGACGCTCAGAGAGGATGCACATGTGACCGAGGGACACGAAGTGATCCGTTTAAAC
TATCAGTGTTTGACAGGATATATTGGCGGGTAAACCTAAGAGAAAAGAGCGTTTATTAGAATAATCGGAT
ATTTAAAAGGGCGTGAAAAGGTTTATCCGTTCGTCCATTTGTATGTGCCAGCCGCCTTTGCGACGCTCAC
CGGGCTGGTTGCCCTCGCCGCTGGGCTGGCGGCCGTCTATGGCCCTGCAAACGCGCCAGAAACGCCGTCG
AAGCCGTGTGCGAGACACCGCGGCCGCCGGCGTTGTGGATACCTCGCGGAAAACTTGGCCCTCACTGACA
GATGAGGGGCGGACGTTGACACTTGAGGGGCCGACTCACCCGGCGCGGCGTTGACAGATGAGGGGCAGGC
TCGATTTCGGCCGGCGACGTGGAGCTGGCCAGCCTCGCAAATCGGCGAAAACGCCTGATTTTACGCGAGT
TTCCCACAGATGATGTGGACAAGCCTGGGGATAAGTGCCCTGCGGTATTGACACTTGAGGGGCGCGACTA
CTGACAGATGAGGGGCGCGATCCTTGACACTTGAGGGGCAGAGTGCTGACAGATGAGGGGCGCACCTATT
GACATTTGAGGGGCTGTCCACAGGCAGAAAATCCAGCATTTGCAAGGGTTTCCGCCCGTTTTTCGGCCAC
CGCTAACCTGTCTTTTAACCTGCTTTTAAACCAATATTTATAAACCTTGTTTTTAACCAGGGCTGCGCCC
TGTGCGCGTGACCGCGCACGCCGAAGGGGGGTGCCCCCCCTTCTCGAACCCTCCCGGCCCGCTAACGCGG
GCCTCCCATCCCCCCAGGGGCTGCGCCCCTCGGCCGCGAACGGCCTCACCCCAAAAATGGCAGCGCTGGC
CAATTCCCGAGTGCGCGGAACCCCTATTTGTTTATTTTTCTAAATACATTCAAATATGTATCCGCTCATG
AGACAATAACCCTGATAAATGCTTCAATAATATTGAAAAAGGAAGAGTATGGCTAAAATGAGAATATCAC
CGGAATTGAAAAAACTGATCGAAAAATACCGCTGCGTAAAAGATACGGAAGGAATGTCTCCTGCTAAGGT
ATATAAGCTGGTGGGAGAAAATGAAAACCTATATTTAAAAATGACGGACAGCCGGTATAAAGGGACCACC
TATGATGTGGAACGGGAAAAGGACATGATGCTATGGCTGGAAGGAAAGCTGCCTGTTCCAAAGGTCCTGC
ACTTTGAACGGCATGATGGCTGGAGCAATCTGCTCATGAGTGAGGCCGATGGCGTCCTTTGCTCGGAAGA
GTATGAAGATGAACAAAGCCCTGAAAAGATTATCGAGCTGTATGCGGAGTGCATCAGGCTCTTTCACTCC
ATCGACATATCGGATTGTCCCTATACGAATAGCTTAGACAGCCGCTTAGCCGAATTGGATTACTTACTGA
ATAACGATCTGGCCGATGTGGATTGCGAAAACTGGGAAGAGGACACTCCATTTAAAGATCCGCGCGAGCT
GTATGATTTTTTAAAGACGGAAAAGCCCGAAGAGGAACTTGTCTTTTCCCACGGCGACCTGGGAGACAGC
AACATCTTTGTGAAAGATGGCAAAGTAAGTGGCTTTATTGATCTTGGGAGAAGCGGCAGGGCGGACAAGT
GGTATGACATTGCCTTCTGCGTCCGGTCGCTCAGGGAGGATATCGGGGAAGAACAGTATGTCGAGCTATT
TTTTGACTTACTGGGGATCAAGCCTGATTGGGAGAAAATAAAATATTATATTTTACTGGATGAATTGTTT
TAGCTGTCAGACCAAGTTTACTCATATATACTTTAGATTGATTTAAAACTTCATTTTTAATTTAAAAGGA
TCTAGGTGAAGATCCTTTTTGATAATCTCATGACCAAAATCCCTTAACGTGAGTTTTCGTTCCACTGAGC
GTCAGACCCCGTAGAAAAGATCAAAGGATCTTCTTGAGATCCTTTTTTTCTGCGCGTAATCTGCTGCTTG
CAAACAAAAAAACCACCGCTACCAGCGGTGGTTTGTTTGCCGGATCAAGAGCTACCAACTCTTTTTCCGA
AGGTAACTGGCTTCAGCAGAGCGCAGATACCAAATACTGTTCTTCTAGTGTAGCCGTAGTTAGGCCACCA
CTTCAAGAACTCTGTAGCACCGCCTACATACCTCGCTCTGCTAATCCTGTTACCAGTGGCTGCTGCCAGT
GGCGATAAGTCGTGTCTTACCGGGTTGGACTCAAGACGATAGTTACCGGATAAGGCGCAGCGGTCGGGCT
GAACGGGGGGTTCGTGCACACAGCCCAGCTTGGAGCGAACGACCTACACCGAACTGAGATACCTACAGCG
TGAGCTATGAGAAAGCGCCACGCTTCCCGAAGGGAGAAAGGCGGACAGGTATCCGGTAAGCGGCAGGGTC
GGAACAGGAGAGCGCACGAGGGAGCTTCCAGGGGGAAACGCCTGGTATCTTTATAGTCCTGTCGGGTTTC
GCCACCTCTGACTTGAGCGTCGATTTTTGTGATGCTCGTCAGGGGGGCGGAGCCTATGGAAAAACGCCAG
CAACGCGGCCTTTTTACGGTTCCTGGCAGATCCTAGATGTGGCGCAACGATGCCGGCGACAAGCAGGAGC
GCACCGACTTCTTCCGCATCAAGTGTTTTGGCTCTCAGGCCGAGGCCCACGGCAAGTATTTGGGCAAGGG
GTCGCTGGTATTCGTGCAGGGCAAGATTCGGAATACCAAGTACGAGAAGGACGGCCAGACGGTCTACGGG
ACCGACTTCATTGCCGATAAGGTGGATTATCTGGACACCAAGGCACCAGGCGGGTCAAATCAGGAATAAG
GGCACATTGCCCCGGCGTGAGTCGGGGCAATCCCGCAAGGAGGGTGAATGAATCGGACGTTTGACCGGAA
GGCATACAGGCAAGAACTGATCGACGCGGGGTTTTCCGCCGAGGATGCCGAAACCATCGCAAGCCGCACC
GTCATGCGTGCGCCCCGCGAAACCTTCCAGTCCGTCGGCTCGATGGTCCAGCAAGCTACGGCCAAGATCG
AGCGCGACAGCGTGCAACTGGCTCCCCCTGCCCTGCCCGCGCCATCGGCCGCCGTGGAGCGTTCGCGTCG
TCTTGAACAGGAGGCGGCAGGTTTGGCGAAGTCGATGACCATCGACACGCGAGGAACTATGACGACCAAG
AAGCGAAAAACCGCCGGCGAGGACCTGGCAAAACAGGTCAGCGAGGCCAAGCAGGCCGCGTTGCTGAAAC
ACACGAAGCAGCAGATCAAGGAAATGCAGCTTTCCTTGTTCGATATTGCGCCGTGGCCGGACACGATGCG
AGCGATGCCAAACGACACGGCCCGCTCTGCCCTGTTCACCACGCGCAACAAGAAAATCCCGCGCGAGGCG
CTGCAAAACAAGGTCATTTTCCACGTCAACAAGGACGTGAAGATCACCTACACCGGCGTCGAGCTGCGGG
CCGACGATGACGAACTGGTGTGGCAGCAGGTGTTGGAGTACGCGAAGCGCACCCCTATCGGCGAGCCGAT
CACCTTCACGTTCTACGAGCTTTGCCAGGACCTGGGCTGGTCGATCAATGGCCGGTATTACACGAAGGCC
GAGGAATGCCTGTCGCGCCTACAGGCGACGGCGATGGGCTTCACGTCCGACCGCGTTGGGCACCTGGAAT
CGGTGTCGCTGCTGCACCGCTTCCGCGTCCTGGACCGTGGCAAGAAAACGTCCCGTTGCCAGGTCCTGAT
CGACGAGGAAATCGTCGTGCTGTTTGCTGGCGACCACTACACGAAATTCATATGGGAGAAGTACCGCAAG
CTGTCGCCGACGGCCCGACGGATGTTCGACTATTTCAGCTCGCACCGGGAGCCGTACCCGCTCAAGCTGG
AAACCTTCCGCCTCATGTGCGGATCGGATTCCACCCGCGTGAAGAAGTGGCGCGAGCAGGTCGGCGAAGC
CTGCGAAGAGTTGCGAGGCAGCGGCCTGGTGGAACACGCCTGGGTCAATGATGACCTGGTGCATTGCAAA
CGCTAGGGCCTTGTGGGGTCAGTTCCGGCTGGGGGTTCAGCAGCCCCTGCTCGGATCTGTTGGACCGGAC
AGTAGTCATGGTTGATGGGCTGCCTGTATCGAGTGGTGATTTTGTGCCGAGCTGCCGGTCGGGGAGCTGT
TGGCTGGCTGGTGGCAGGATATATTGTGGTGTAAACAAATTGACGCTTAGACAACTTAATAACACATTGC
GGACGTTTTTAATGTACTGGGGTTGAACACTCT
Features (pLannotate 1.2.2; 38 found; start..end, strand, type, name):
     21..827     +  CDS            IBMP_CAMVB (fragment): Experimental evidence at protein level: Swiss-Prot protein existence level 1. Enhances the ribosomal termination-reinitiation event leading to the translation of major open reading frames on the polycistronic viral RNAs. From Cauliflower mosaic virus (strain Bari 1) (CaMV).
   1011..1356    +  promoter       CaMV 35S promoter: strong constitutive promoter from cauliflower mosaic virus
   1308..1354    +  promoter       minimal CaMV 35S promoter: minimal 35S promoter from cauliflower mosaic virus
   1385..1438    +  misc_feature   TMV Ω: translational enhancer from the tobacco mosaic virus 5'-leader sequence (Gallie et al., 1988)
   1433..1966    +  CDS            MVP_TBSVC (fragment): Experimental evidence at protein level: Swiss-Prot protein existence level 1. Transports viral genome to neighboring plant cells directly through plasmosdesmata, without any budding. The movement protein allows efficient cell to cell propagation, by bypassing the host cell wall barrier. Displays RNA-binding activity. From Tomato bushy stunt virus (strain Cherry) (TBSV).
   1978..2230    +  terminator     NOS terminator: nopaline synthase terminator and poly(A) signal
   2256..3062    +  CDS            IBMP_CAMVB (fragment): Experimental evidence at protein level: Swiss-Prot protein existence level 1. Enhances the ribosomal termination-reinitiation event leading to the translation of major open reading frames on the polycistronic viral RNAs. From Cauliflower mosaic virus (strain Bari 1) (CaMV).
   3246..3591    +  promoter       CaMV 35S promoter: strong constitutive promoter from cauliflower mosaic virus
   3543..3589    +  promoter       minimal CaMV 35S promoter: minimal 35S promoter from cauliflower mosaic virus
   3620..3673    +  misc_feature   TMV Ω: translational enhancer from the tobacco mosaic virus 5'-leader sequence (Gallie et al., 1988)
   3682..3855    +  CDS            RBCS-1A (fragment): RBS1A_ARATH - Also known as ATS1A. Experimental evidence at protein level: Swiss-Prot protein existence level 1. RuBisCO catalyzes two reactions: the carboxylation of D- ribulose 1,5-bisphosphate, the primary event in carbon dioxide fixation, as well as the oxidative fragmentation of the pentose substrate. Both reactions occur simultaneously and in competition at the same active site. Although the small subunit is not catalytic it is essential for maximal activity. From Arabidopsis thaliana (Mouse-ear cress).
   3959..4039    +  CDS            RBCS-1A (fragment): RBS1A_ARATH - Also known as ATS1A. Experimental evidence at protein level: Swiss-Prot protein existence level 1. RuBisCO catalyzes two reactions: the carboxylation of D- ribulose 1,5-bisphosphate, the primary event in carbon dioxide fixation, as well as the oxidative fragmentation of the pentose substrate. Both reactions occur simultaneously and in competition at the same active site. Although the small subunit is not catalytic it is essential for maximal activity. From Arabidopsis thaliana (Mouse-ear cress).
   4031..4582    +  CDS            HSP21 (fragment): HS25P_ARATH - Also known as HSP25.3. Experimental evidence at protein level: Swiss-Prot protein existence level 1. Chaperone protein required for seedling and chloroplast development under heat stress, probably by maintaining plastid-encoded RNA polymerase (PEP)-dependent transcription. From Arabidopsis thaliana (Mouse-ear cress).
   4673..5188    +  CDS            (3-F)Tyr-EGFP (fragment): (3-F)Tyr-EGFP is a basic (constitutively fluorescent) green fluorescent protein published in 2004, derived from Aequorea victoria.
   5226..5400    +  polyA_signal   CaMV poly(A) signal: cauliflower mosaic virus polyadenylation signal
   5423..6229    +  CDS            IBMP_CAMVB (fragment): Experimental evidence at protein level: Swiss-Prot protein existence level 1. Enhances the ribosomal termination-reinitiation event leading to the translation of major open reading frames on the polycistronic viral RNAs. From Cauliflower mosaic virus (strain Bari 1) (CaMV).
   6413..6758    +  promoter       CaMV 35S promoter: strong constitutive promoter from cauliflower mosaic virus
   6710..6756    +  promoter       minimal CaMV 35S promoter: minimal 35S promoter from cauliflower mosaic virus
   6787..6840    +  misc_feature   TMV Ω: translational enhancer from the tobacco mosaic virus 5'-leader sequence (Gallie et al., 1988)
   6849..7022    +  CDS            RBCS-1A (fragment): RBS1A_ARATH - Also known as ATS1A. Experimental evidence at protein level: Swiss-Prot protein existence level 1. RuBisCO catalyzes two reactions: the carboxylation of D- ribulose 1,5-bisphosphate, the primary event in carbon dioxide fixation, as well as the oxidative fragmentation of the pentose substrate. Both reactions occur simultaneously and in competition at the same active site. Although the small subunit is not catalytic it is essential for maximal activity. From Arabidopsis thaliana (Mouse-ear cress).
   7126..7206    +  CDS            RBCS-1A (fragment): RBS1A_ARATH - Also known as ATS1A. Experimental evidence at protein level: Swiss-Prot protein existence level 1. RuBisCO catalyzes two reactions: the carboxylation of D- ribulose 1,5-bisphosphate, the primary event in carbon dioxide fixation, as well as the oxidative fragmentation of the pentose substrate. Both reactions occur simultaneously and in competition at the same active site. Although the small subunit is not catalytic it is essential for maximal activity. From Arabidopsis thaliana (Mouse-ear cress).
   7198..7749    +  CDS            HSP21 (fragment): HS25P_ARATH - Also known as HSP25.3. Experimental evidence at protein level: Swiss-Prot protein existence level 1. Chaperone protein required for seedling and chloroplast development under heat stress, probably by maintaining plastid-encoded RNA polymerase (PEP)-dependent transcription. From Arabidopsis thaliana (Mouse-ear cress).
   7760..7950    +  CDS            VC155 (fragment): C-terminal fragment of mVenus for use in bimolecular fluorescence complementation (BiFC) (Kodama and Hu, 2010)
   7951..8040    +  CDS            3xHA: three tandem HA epitope tags
   8081..8255    +  polyA_signal   CaMV poly(A) signal: cauliflower mosaic virus polyadenylation signal
   8278..9084    +  CDS            IBMP_CAMVB (fragment): Experimental evidence at protein level: Swiss-Prot protein existence level 1. Enhances the ribosomal termination-reinitiation event leading to the translation of major open reading frames on the polycistronic viral RNAs. From Cauliflower mosaic virus (strain Bari 1) (CaMV).
   9268..9613    +  promoter       CaMV 35S promoter: strong constitutive promoter from cauliflower mosaic virus
   9565..9611    +  promoter       minimal CaMV 35S promoter: minimal 35S promoter from cauliflower mosaic virus
   9619..9810    +  CDS            OEP7: OEP7_ARATH - Experimental evidence at protein level: Swiss-Prot protein existence level 1. From Arabidopsis thaliana (Mouse-ear cress).
   9811..10527   +  CDS            mTurquoise2: mTurquoise2 is a basic (constitutively fluorescent) cyan fluorescent protein published in 2012, derived from Aequorea victoria. It is reported to be a rapidly-maturing monomer with very low acid sensitivity.
  10543..10795   +  terminator     NOS terminator: nopaline synthase terminator and poly(A) signal
  10861..10885   +  misc_feature   RB T-DNA repeat: right border repeat from nopaline C58 T-DNA
  10982..11613   +  rep_origin     oriV: incP origin of replication
  11704..11808   +  promoter       AmpR promoter: bla
  11809..12603   +  CDS            KanR: aminoglycoside phosphotransferase; aphA-3; confers resistance to kanamycin
  12774..13362   +  rep_origin     ori: high-copy-number ColE1/pMB1/pBR322/pUC origin of replication
  13698..14843   +  CDS            trfA: TRFA_ECOLX - Experimental evidence at protein level: Swiss-Prot protein existence level 1. Also involved in plasmid copy number control, promoting intermolecular coupling of protein bound iterons at oriV, which inhibits replication initiation. From Escherichia coli.
  14992..15016   +  misc_feature   LB T-DNA repeat: left border repeat from nopaline C58 T-DNA
