[The description below was written by a language model from this plasmid's Addgene catalogue record and pLannotate feature annotations shown in this document.]
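Description:
pLBM0060 is a 15.1 kb Level 2 multigene assembly from the MoBiFC modular bimolecular fluorescence complementation (BiFC) toolkit, built in the MoClo binary acceptor pAGM4673. The backbone carries nopaline-type left and right T-DNA border repeats, so the cargo between them can be delivered to plant cells by Agrobacterium. It has a high-copy ColE1/pUC-type origin for E. coli and the broad-host-range IncP oriV with its trfA replication initiator. Selection in bacteria is by kanamycin (aphA-3 driven by the bla promoter). No plant selectable marker is annotated, which fits transient expression, though the record does not state this.

The T-DNA holds four transcription units in the same orientation, each driven by a CaMV 35S promoter. The "IBMP" fragments annotated upstream of each promoter probably reflect extended 35S upstream sequence rather than expressed genes. The first unit, with a TMV Ω leader and NOS terminator, is listed in the catalogue as P19, the tombusvirus silencing suppressor. The annotation tool instead labels it as a tomato bushy stunt virus movement protein, probably because the two genes overlap in the viral genome. The second and third units each fuse the Arabidopsis RuBisCO small subunit (RBCS-1A) chloroplast transit peptide to mature HSP21, a chloroplast small heat-shock chaperone. One fusion carries 3xFLAG and the N-terminal YFP fragment, although the FLAG tag is not annotated. The other carries the C-terminal Venus fragment (VC155) and 3xHA. Both use Ω leaders and CaMV poly(A) signals. The fourth unit expresses the Arabidopsis protein OEP7 fused to mTurquoise2 with a NOS terminator.

Association of the two HSP21 fusions in the chloroplast would reconstitute YFP fluorescence. The cyan OEP7 fusion, expressed from the same T-DNA, can serve as a co-expressed reference signal. The toolkit was developed for analysing chloroplast protein–protein interactions.
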