Addgene plasmid #172821: pLBM0060
Purpose: Level 2 module containing HSP21-nYFP HSP21-cYFP OEP7-mTRQ
Depositing lab: Benjamin Field. Depositing organization: CNRS DR12, Delegation Provence et Corse. Publication: MoBiFC: development of a modular bimolecular fluorescence complementation toolkit for the analysis of chloroplast protein-protein interactions. Velay F, Soula M, Mehrez M, Belbachir C, D'Alessandro S, Laloi C, Crete P, Field B. Plant Methods. 2022 May 26;18(1):69. doi: 10.1186/s13007-022-00902-1. PubMed 35619173.
Backbone
  Vector backbone: pAGM4673
  Backbone manufacturer: Engler et al. 2014
  Vector type: Synthetic Biology
Growth in bacteria
  Bacterial resistance: Kanamycin, 50 μg/mL
  Growth temperature: 37°C
  Growth strain: DH5alpha
  Copy number: High Copy
Gene/Insert
  Gene/Insert name: [35S-P19][35S-CTPSSU-mHSP21-3XFLAGnYFP][35S-CTPSSU-mHSP21-cYFPX3HA][OEP7_mTRQ]
  Species: A. thaliana (mustard weed)
  Cloning method: Restriction Enzyme; 5′ cloning site Unknown (unknown if destroyed)
Terms and licenses: Academic/Nonprofit Terms; Industry Terms: Not Available to Industry
Depositor comments: Please visit https://www.biorxiv.org/content/10.1101/2021.03.01.433373v1 for bioRxiv preprint.
How to cite: pLBM0060 was a gift from Benjamin Field (Addgene plasmid # 172821 ; http://n2t.net/addgene:172821 ; RRID:Addgene_172821)
